Addgene plasmid #141619: TFORF0467
Purpose: Lentiviral vector for overexpressing the CARHSP1 transcription factor ORF with a unique 24-bp barcode. Barcodes facilitate identification of transcription factors in pooled screens.
Depositing lab: Feng Zhang. Depositing organization: Broad Institute. Publication: A transcription factor atlas of directed differentiation. Joung J, Ma S, Tay T, Geiger-Schuller KR, Kirchgatterer PC, Verdine VK, Guo B, Arias-Garcia MA, Allen WE, Singh A, Kuksenko O, Abudayyeh OO, Gootenberg JS, Fu Z, Macrae RK, Buenrostro JD, Regev A, Zhang F. Cell. 2023 Jan 5;186(1):209-229.e26. doi: 10.1016/j.cell.2022.11.026. PubMed 36608654.
Backbone
  Vector backbone: pLX_TRC317
  Backbone manufacturer: Broad Institute Genetic Perturbation Platform
  Backbone size w/o insert (bp): 8264
  Vector type: Mammalian Expression, Lentiviral
  Selectable markers: Puromycin
Growth in bacteria
  Bacterial resistance: Ampicillin, 100 μg/mL
  Growth temperature: 37°C
  Growth strain: NEB Stable
  Copy number: High Copy
Gene/Insert
  Gene/Insert name: CARHSP1
  Species: H. sapiens (human)
  Insert size (bp): 545
  Entrez Gene: CARHSP1 (a.k.a. CRHSP-24, CRHSP24, CSDC1)
  Promoter: EF1a
  Cloning method: Unknown
  Sequencing primers: 5′ GGGTGGAGACTGAAGTTAGGCCAG; 3′ CACATAGCGTAAAAGGAGCAACATAG
Terms and licenses: Academic/Nonprofit Terms; Industry Terms: Not Available to Industry
Depositor comments: NM_001278265,NM_001278262,NM_001278266,NM_001278264,NM_001278263,NM_001042476,NM_001278261,NM_001278260,NM_014316,XM_005255229,XM_011522444,ENST00000396593,ENST00000610831,ENST00000614449,ENST00000619881,ENST00000618335,ENST00000611932,ENST00000311052,ENST00000561530,ENST00000567554 . The transcription factor ORF portion of this plasmid was synthesized by Genewiz. Please test multiple small colonies in case of plasmid recombination. To make this collection available in a timely manner, a portion of this collection was not fully sequenced by Addgene. If an Addgene verified full plasmid sequence is not available, please contact us prior to placing an order to request the full sequence.
How to cite: TFORF0467 was a gift from Feng Zhang (Addgene plasmid # 141619 ; http://n2t.net/addgene:141619 ; RRID:Addgene_141619)
