[The description below was written by a language model from this plasmid's Addgene catalogue record and pLannotate feature annotations shown in this document.]
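Description:
TFORF0467 is a third-generation-style, self-inactivating lentiviral expression plasmid built on the pLX_TRC317 backbone from the Broad Institute Genetic Perturbation Platform. It carries the human CARHSP1 open reading frame for overexpression in mammalian cells. In bacteria it is maintained through a high-copy ColE1/pUC-type origin and selected with ampicillin via the β-lactamase gene. An f1 origin and remnants of a lac/T7/T3 cloning region are also present in the backbone. The depositor notes that the plasmid can recombine, which is a common concern for LTR-containing vectors.

The viral portion begins with an RSV promoter fused to a truncated HIV-1 5' LTR, which allows Tat-independent production of genomic RNA in packaging cells. This is followed by the Ψ packaging signal with a gag fragment, the Rev response element for nuclear export, and a cPPT/CTS that aids nuclear import. It ends in a ΔU3 3' LTR that inactivates LTR promoter activity after integration. Two cassettes sit between the LTRs. An SV40 early promoter drives puromycin N-acetyltransferase for selection of transduced cells, and the EF-1α promoter drives CARHSP1 constitutively. A WPRE downstream of the ORF enhances transcript stability and expression.

According to the catalogue entry, the construct also holds a unique 24-bp barcode. The barcode is not annotated in the feature table, so its position is not stated. The short sequence annotated as a U6 promoter fragment between the ORF and the WPRE is unlikely to act as a functional promoter. The plasmid belongs to a barcoded transcription factor ORF collection, where barcodes identify which factor each cell received in pooled overexpression screens, such as those for directed differentiation.
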