Features (pLannotate 1.2.2; 31 found; start..end, strand, type, name):
      5..231     +  promoter       RSV promoter: Rous sarcoma virus enhancer/promoter
    232..412     +  LTR            5' LTR (truncated): truncated 5' long terminal repeat (LTR) from HIV-1
    459..584     +  misc_feature   HIV-1 Ψ: packaging signal of human immunodeficiency virus type 1
    568..931     +  CDS            HIV-1 gag (fragment): gag protein from human immunodeficiency virus 1; gag
   1077..1310    +  misc_feature   RRE: The Rev response element (RRE) of HIV-1 allows for Rev-dependent mRNA export from the nucleus to the cytoplasm.
   1687..1713    +  CDS            Rev (fragment): human immunodeficiency virus 1 (HIV-1) Rev protein; rev; enhances nuclear export of unspliced and incompletely spliced viral mRNAs
   1720..1743    +  promoter       SV40 promoter (fragment): SV40 early promoter
   1744..1815    +  promoter       SV40 promoter (fragment): SV40 enhancer and early promoter
   1839..1974    +  rep_origin     SV40 ori: SV40 origin of replication
   2020..2616    +  CDS            PuroR (fragment): puromycin N-acetyltransferase; pac from Streptomyces; confers resistance to puromycin
   2665..2782    +  misc_feature   cPPT/CTS: central polypurine tract and central termination sequence of HIV-1
   2847..2913    +  CDS            small t antigen (fragment): SV40 (simian virus 40) small t antigen
   2920..4098    +  promoter       EF-1α promoter: strong constitutive promoter for human elongation factor EF-1α
   4115..4555    +  CDS            CARHSP1: CHSP1_HUMAN - Experimental evidence at protein level: Swiss-Prot protein existence level 1. Binds mRNA and regulates the stability of target mRNA. Binds single-stranded DNA (in vitro). From Homo sapiens (Human).
   4571..4624    +  promoter       U6 promoter (fragment): RNA polymerase III promoter for human U6 snRNA
   4666..5254    +  misc_feature   WPRE: woodchuck hepatitis virus posttranscriptional regulatory element
   5305..5324    +  misc_feature   cPPT/CTS (fragment): central polypurine tract and central termination sequence of HIV-1
   5326..5559    +  LTR            3' LTR (ΔU3): self-inactivating 3' long terminal repeat (LTR) from HIV-1
   5637..5758    +  polyA_signal   SV40 poly(A) signal: SV40 polyadenylation signal
   5798..5933    +  rep_origin     SV40 ori: SV40 origin of replication
   5954..5972    -  promoter       T7 promoter: promoter for bacteriophage T7 RNA polymerase
   5980..6135    +  CDS            lacZα (fragment): LacZα fragment of β-galactosidase; lacZ fragment
   6140..6568    +  rep_origin     f1 ori (sequence partly withheld): f1 bacteriophage origin of replication; arrow indicates direction of (+) strand synthesis
   6621..6725    +  promoter       AmpR promoter: bla
   6726..7586    +  CDS            AmpR: β-lactamase; bla; confers resistance to ampicillin, carbenicillin, and related antibiotics
   7757..8345    +  rep_origin     ori: high-copy-number ColE1/pMB1/pBR322/pUC origin of replication
   8528..8620    +  CDS            lacI (fragment): lac repressor; lacI; The lac repressor binds to the lac operator to inhibit transcription in E. coli. This inhibition can be relieved by adding lactose or isopropyl-β-D-thiogalactopyranoside (IPTG).
   8633..8654    +  protein_bind   CAP binding site: CAP binding activates transcription in the presence of cAMP. E. coli catabolite activator protein
   8669..8699    +  promoter       lac promoter: promoter for the E. coli lac operon
   8707..8723    +  protein_bind   lac operator: The lac repressor binds to the lac operator to inhibit transcription in E. coli. This inhibition can be relieved by adding lactose or isopropyl-β-D-thiogalactopyranoside (IPTG). lac repressor encoded by lacI
   8768..8786    +  promoter       T3 promoter: promoter for bacteriophage T3 RNA polymerase
>Addgene plasmid #141619 | TFORF0467 | addgene full sequence | sequence record 391531 | Addgene NGS Result
TTAATGTAGTCTTATGCAATACTCTTGTAGTCTTGCAACATGGTAACGATGAGTTAGCAACATGCCTTAC
AAGGAGAGAAAAAGCACCGTGCATGCCGATTGGTGGAAGTAAGGTGGTACGATCGTGCCTTATTAGGAAG
GCAACAGACGGGTCTGACATGGATTGGACGAACCACTGAATTGCCGCATTGCAGAGATATTGTATTTAAG
TGCCTAGCTCGATACATAAACGGGTCTCTCTGGTTAGACCAGATCTGAGCCTGGGAGCTCTCTGGCTAAC
TAGGGAACCCACTGCTTAAGCCTCAATAAAGCTTGCCTTGAGTGCTTCAAGTAGTGTGTGCCCGTCTGTT
GTGTGACTCTGGTAACTAGAGATCCCTCAGACCCTTTTAGTCAGTGTGGAAAATCTCTAGCAGTGGCGCC
CGAACAGGGACTTGAAAGCGAAAGGGAAACCAGAGGAGCTCTCTCGACGCAGGACTCGGCTTGCTGAAGC
GCGCACGGCAAGAGGCGAGGGGCGGCGACTGGTGAGTACGCCAAAAATTTTGACTAGCGGAGGCTAGAAG
GAGAGAGATGGGTGCGAGAGCGTCAGTATTAAGCGGGGGAGAATTAGATCGCGATGGGAAAAAATTCGGT
TAAGGCCAGGGGGAAAGAAAAAATATAAATTAAAACATATAGTATGGGCAAGCAGGGAGCTAGAACGATT
CGCAGTTAATCCTGGCCTGTTAGAAACATCAGAAGGCTGTAGACAAATACTGGGACAGCTACAACCATCC
CTTCAGACAGGATCAGAAGAACTTAGATCATTATATAATACAGTAGCAACCCTCTATTGTGTGCATCAAA
GGATAGAGATAAAAGACACCAAGGAAGCTTTAGACAAGATAGAGGAAGAGCAAAACAAAAGTAAGACCAC
CGCACAGCAAGCGGCCGCTGATCTTCAGACCTGGAGGAGGAGATATGAGGGACAATTGGAGAAGTGAATT
ATATAAATATAAAGTAGTAAAAATTGAACCATTAGGAGTAGCACCCACCAAGGCAAAGAGAAGAGTGGTG
CAGAGAGAAAAAAGAGCAGTGGGAATAGGAGCTTTGTTCCTTGGGTTCTTGGGAGCAGCAGGAAGCACTA
TGGGCGCAGCGTCAATGACGCTGACGGTACAGGCCAGACAATTATTGTCTGGTATAGTGCAGCAGCAGAA
CAATTTGCTGAGGGCTATTGAGGCGCAACAGCATCTGTTGCAACTCACAGTCTGGGGCATCAAGCAGCTC
CAGGCAAGAATCCTGGCTGTGGAAAGATACCTAAAGGATCAACAGCTCCTGGGGATTTGGGGTTGCTCTG
GAAAACTCATTTGCACCACTGCTGTGCCTTGGAATGCTAGTTGGAGTAATAAATCTCTGGAACAGATTTG
GAATCACACGACCTGGATGGAGTGGGACAGAGAAATTAACAATTACACAAGCTTAATACACTCCTTAATT
GAAGAATCGCAAAACCAGCAAGAAAAGAATGAACAAGAATTATTGGAATTAGATAAATGGGCAAGTTTGT
GGAATTGGTTTAACATAACAAATTGGCTGTGGTATATAAAATTATTCATAATGATAGTAGGAGGCTTGGT
AGGTTTAAGAATAGTTTTTGCTGTACTTTCTATAGTGAATAGAGTTAGGCAGGGATATTCACCATTATCG
TTTCAGACCCACCTCCCAACCCCGAGGGGACCCATGCATTGCATCTCAATTAGTCAGCAACCAGGTGTGG
AAAGTCCCCAGGCTCCCCAGCAGGCAGAAGTATGCAAAGCATGCGTCTCAATTAGTCAGCAACCATAGTC
CCGCCCCTAACTCCGCCCATCCCGCCCCTAACTCCGCCCAGTTCCGCCCATTCTCCGCCCCATGGCTGAC
TAATTTTTTTTATTTATGCAGAGGCCGAGGCCGCCTCGGCCTCTGAGCTATTCCAGAAGTAGTGAGGAGG
CTTTTTTGGAGGCCTAGGCTTTTGCAAAAAGCTTTCTAGAGGTACCACCGGAGCTTACCATGACCGAGTA
CAAGCCCACGGTGCGCCTCGCCACCCGCGACGACGTCCCCAGGGCCGTACGCACCCTCGCCGCCGCGTTC
GCCGACTACCCCGCCACGCGCCACACCGTCGATCCGGACCGCCACATCGAGCGGGTCACCGAGCTGCAAG
AACTCTTCCTCACGCGCGTCGGGCTCGACATCGGCAAGGTGTGGGTCGCGGACGACGGCGCCGCCGTGGC
GGTCTGGACCACGCCGGAGAGCGTCGAAGCGGGGGCGGTGTTCGCCGAGATCGGCCCGCGCATGGCCGAG
TTGAGCGGTTCCCGGCTGGCCGCGCAGCAACAGATGGAAGGCCTCCTGGCGCCGCACCGGCCCAAGGAGC
CCGCGTGGTTCCTGGCCACCGTCGGCGTCTCGCCCGACCACCAGGGCAAGGGTCTGGGCAGCGCCGTCGT
GCTCCCCGGAGTGGAGGCGGCCGAGCGCGCCGGGGTGCCCGCCTTCCTGGAGACCTCCGCGCCCCGCAAC
CTCCCCTTCTACGAGCGGCTCGGCTTCACCGTCACCGCCGACGTCGAGGTGCCCGAAGGACCGCGCACCT
GGTGCATGACCCGCAAGCCCGGTGCCAGTTAACGAATTCTAGATCTTGAGACAAATGGCAGTATTCATCC
ACAATTTTAAAAGAAAAGGGGGGATTGGGGGGTACAGTGCAGGGGAAAGAATAGTAGACATAATAGCAAC
AGACATACAAACTAAAGAATTACAAAAACAAATTACAAAAATTCAAAATTTTCGGGTTTATTACAGGGAC
AGCAGAGATCCACTTTGGCGCCGGCTCGAGGCCTGCAGGTGCAAAGATGGATAAAGTTTTAAACAGAGAG
GAATCTTTGCAGCTAATGGACCTTCTAGGTCTTGAAAGGAGTGGGAATTGGCTCCGGTGCCCGTCAGTGG
GCAGAGCGCACATCGCCCACAGTCCCCGAGAAGTTGGGGGGAGGGGTCGGCAATTGAACCGGTGCCTAGA
GAAGGTGGCGCGGGGTAAACTGGGAAAGTGATGTCGTGTACTGGCTCCGCCTTTTTCCCGAGGGTGGGGG
AGAACCGTATATAAGTGCAGTAGTCGCCGTGAACGTTCTTTTTCGCAACGGGTTTGCCGCCAGAACACAG
GTAAGTGCCGTGTGTGGTTCCCGCGGGCCTGGCCTCTTTACGGGTTATGGCCCTTGCGTGCCTTGAATTA
CTTCCACCTGGCTGCAGTACGTGATTCTTGATCCCGAGCTTCGGGTTGGAAGTGGGTGGGAGAGTTCGAG
GCCTTGCGCTTAAGGAGCCCCTTCGCCTCGTGCTTGAGTTGAGGCCTGGCCTGGGCGCTGGGGCCGCCGC
GTGCGAATCTGGTGGCACCTTCGCGCCTGTCTCGCTGCTTTCGATAAGTCTCTAGCCATTTAAAATTTTT
GATGACCTGCTGCGACGCTTTTTTTCTGGCAAGATAGTCTTGTAAATGCGGGCCAAGATCTGCACACTGG
TATTTCGGTTTTTGGGGCCGCGGGCGGCGACGGGGCCCGTGCGTCCCAGCGCACATGTTCGGCGAGGCGG
GGCCTGCGAGCGCGGCCACCGAGAATCGGACGGGGGTAGTCTCAAGCTGGCCGGCCTGCTCTGGTGCCTG
GCCTCGCGCCGCCGTGTATCGCCCCGCCCTGGGCGGCAAGGCTGGCCCGGTCGGCACCAGTTGCGTGAGC
GGAAAGATGGCCGCTTCCCGGCCCTGCTGCAGGGAGCTCAAAATGGAGGACGCGGCGCTCGGGAGAGCGG
GCGGGTGAGTCACCCACACAAAGGAAAAGGGCCTTTCCGTCCTCAGCCGTCGCTTCATGTGACTCCACGG
AGTACCGGGCGCCGTCCAGGCACCTCGATTAGTTCTCGAGCTTTTGGAGTACGTCGTCTTTAGGTTGGGG
GGAGGGGTTTTATGCGATGGAGTTTCCCCACACTGAGTGGGTGGAGACTGAAGTTAGGCCAGCTTGGCAC
TTGATGTAATTCTCCTTGGAATTTGCCCTTTTTGAGTTTGGATCTTGGTTCATTCTCAAGCCTCAGACAG
TGGTTCAAAGTTTTTTTCTTCCATTTCAGGTGTCGTGAGGCTAGCACCGCCACCATGTCATCTGAGCCTC
CCCCACCACCACAGCCCCCCACCCATCAAGCTTCAGTCGGGCTGCTGGACACCCCTCGGAGCCGTGAGCG
CTCACCATCCCCTCTGCGGGGCAACGTGGTCCCAAGCCCACTGCCCACTCGCCGGACGAGGACCTTCTCG
GCGACGGTGCGGGCTTCACAGGGCCCCGTCTACAAAGGAGTCTGCAAATGCTTCTGCCGGTCCAAGGGCC
ATGGCTTCATTACTCCAGCTGATGGCGGCCCCGACATCTTCCTGCACATCTCTGATGTGGAAGGGGAGTA
TGTCCCAGTGGAAGGCGACGAGGTCACCTATAAAATGTGCTCCATCCCACCCAAGAATGAGAAGCTGCAG
GCCGTGGAGGTCGTCATCACTCACCTGGCACCAGGCACCAAGCATGAGACCTGGTCTGGACATGTCATCA
GCTCCTAGTAATGAACTAGTCCGTAACTTGAAAGTATTTCGATTTCTTGGCTTTATATATCTTGTGGAAA
GGACGACCTCATTTGCAACTGTTCGAAGCCACGCGTTAAGTCGACAATCAACCTCTGGATTACAAAATTT
GTGAAAGATTGACTGGTATTCTTAACTATGTTGCTCCTTTTACGCTATGTGGATACGCTGCTTTAATGCC
TTTGTATCATGCTATTGCTTCCCGTATGGCTTTCATTTTCTCCTCCTTGTATAAATCCTGGTTGCTGTCT
CTTTATGAGGAGTTGTGGCCCGTTGTCAGGCAACGTGGCGTGGTGTGCACTGTGTTTGCTGACGCAACCC
CCACTGGTTGGGGCATTGCCACCACCTGTCAGCTCCTTTCCGGGACTTTCGCTTTCCCCCTCCCTATTGC
CACGGCGGAACTCATCGCCGCCTGCCTTGCCCGCTGCTGGACAGGGGCTCGGCTGTTGGGCACTGACAAT
TCCGTGGTGTTGTCGGGGAAATCATCGTCCTTTCCTTGGCTGCTCGCCTGTGTTGCCACCTGGATTCTGC
GCGGGACGTCCTTCTGCTACGTCCCTTCGGCCCTCAATCCAGCGGACCTTCCTTCCCGCGGCCTGCTGCC
GGCTCTGCGGCCTCTTCCGCGTCTTCGCCTTCGCCCTCAGACGAGTCGGATCTCCCTTTGGGCCGCCTCC
CCGCGTCGACTTTAAGACCAATGACTTACAAGGCAGCTGTAGATCTTAGCCACTTTTTAAAAGAAAAGGG
GGGACTGGAAGGGCTAATTCACTCCCAACGAAGACAAGATCTGCTTTTTGCTTGTACTGGGTCTCTCTGG
TTAGACCAGATCTGAGCCTGGGAGCTCTCTGGCTAACTAGGGAACCCACTGCTTAAGCCTCAATAAAGCT
TGCCTTGAGTGCTTCAAGTAGTGTGTGCCCGTCTGTTGTGTGACTCTGGTAACTAGAGATCCCTCAGACC
CTTTTAGTCAGTGTGGAAAATCTCTAGCAGTACGTATAGTAGTTCATGTCATCTTATTATTCAGTATTTA
TAACTTGCAAAGAAATGAATATCAGAGAGTGAGAGGAACTTGTTTATTGCAGCTTATAATGGTTACAAAT
AAAGCAATAGCATCACAAATTTCACAAATAAAGCATTTTTTTCACTGCATTCTAGTTGTGGTTTGTCCAA
ACTCATCAATGTATCTTATCATGTCTGGCTCTAGCTATCCCGCCCCTAACTCCGCCCATCCCGCCCCTAA
CTCCGCCCAGTTCCGCCCATTCTCCGCCCCATGGCTGACTAATTTTTTTTATTTATGCAGAGGCCGAGGC
CGCCTCGGCCTCTGAGCTATTCCAGAAGTAGTGAGGAGGCTTTTTTGGAGGCCTAGGGACGTACCCAATT
CGCCCTATAGTGAGTCGTATTACGCGCGCTCACTGGCCGTCGTTTTACAACGTCGTGACTGGGAAAACCC
TGGCGTTACCCAACTTAATCGCCTTGCAGCACATCCCCCTTTCGCCAGCTGGCGTAATAGCGAAGAGGCC
CGCACCGATCGCCCTTCCCAACAGTTGCGCAGCCTGAATGGCGAATGGG
[124 nt withheld, positions 6140-6263]
C
[91 nt withheld, positions 6265-6355]
A
[49 nt withheld, positions 6357-6405]
CCTTTGACGTTGGAGTCCACGTTCTTT
[37 nt withheld, positions 6433-6469]
ACCCTATCTCGGTCTATTCTTTTGATTTATAAGGGATTTTGCCGATTTCGGCCTATTGGTTAAAAAATGA
GCTGATTTAACAAAAATTTAACGCGAATTTTAACAAAATATTAACGCTTACAATTTAGGTGGCACTTTTC
GGGGAAATGTGCGCGGAACCCCTATTTGTTTATTTTTCTAAATACATTCAAATATGTATCCGCTCATGAG
ACAATAACCCTGATAAATGCTTCAATAATATTGAAAAAGGAAGAGTATGAGTATTCAACATTTCCGTGTC
GCCCTTATTCCCTTTTTTGCGGCATTTTGCCTTCCTGTTTTTGCTCACCCAGAAACGCTGGTGAAAGTAA
AAGATGCTGAAGATCAGTTGGGTGCACGAGTGGGTTACATCGAACTGGATCTCAACAGCGGTAAGATCCT
TGAGAGTTTTCGCCCCGAAGAACGTTTTCCAATGATGAGCACTTTTAAAGTTCTGCTATGTGGCGCGGTA
TTATCCCGTATTGACGCCGGGCAAGAGCAACTCGGTCGCCGCATACACTATTCTCAGAATGACTTGGTTG
AGTACTCACCAGTCACAGAAAAGCATCTTACGGATGGCATGACAGTAAGAGAATTATGCAGTGCTGCCAT
AACCATGAGTGATAACACTGCGGCCAACTTACTTCTGACAACGATCGGAGGACCGAAGGAGCTAACCGCT
TTTTTGCACAACATGGGGGATCATGTAACTCGCCTTGATCGTTGGGAACCGGAGCTGAATGAAGCCATAC
CAAACGACGAGCGTGACACCACGATGCCTGTAGCAATGGCAACAACGTTGCGCAAACTATTAACTGGCGA
ACTACTTACTCTAGCTTCCCGGCAACAATTAATAGACTGGATGGAGGCGGATAAAGTTGCAGGACCACTT
CTGCGCTCGGCCCTTCCGGCTGGCTGGTTTATTGCTGATAAATCTGGAGCCGGTGAGCGTGGGTCTCGCG
GTATCATTGCAGCACTGGGGCCAGATGGTAAGCCCTCCCGTATCGTAGTTATCTACACGACGGGGAGTCA
GGCAACTATGGATGAACGAAATAGACAGATCGCTGAGATAGGTGCCTCACTGATTAAGCATTGGTAACTG
TCAGACCAAGTTTACTCATATATACTTTAGATTGATTTAAAACTTCATTTTTAATTTAAAAGGATCTAGG
TGAAGATCCTTTTTGATAATCTCATGACCAAAATCCCTTAACGTGAGTTTTCGTTCCACTGAGCGTCAGA
CCCCGTAGAAAAGATCAAAGGATCTTCTTGAGATCCTTTTTTTCTGCGCGTAATCTGCTGCTTGCAAACA
AAAAAACCACCGCTACCAGCGGTGGTTTGTTTGCCGGATCAAGAGCTACCAACTCTTTTTCCGAAGGTAA
CTGGCTTCAGCAGAGCGCAGATACCAAATACTGTTCTTCTAGTGTAGCCGTAGTTAGGCCACCACTTCAA
GAACTCTGTAGCACCGCCTACATACCTCGCTCTGCTAATCCTGTTACCAGTGGCTGCTGCCAGTGGCGAT
AAGTCGTGTCTTACCGGGTTGGACTCAAGACGATAGTTACCGGATAAGGCGCAGCGGTCGGGCTGAACGG
GGGGTTCGTGCACACAGCCCAGCTTGGAGCGAACGACCTACACCGAACTGAGATACCTACAGCGTGAGCT
ATGAGAAAGCGCCACGCTTCCCGAAGGGAGAAAGGCGGACAGGTATCCGGTAAGCGGCAGGGTCGGAACA
GGAGAGCGCACGAGGGAGCTTCCAGGGGGAAACGCCTGGTATCTTTATAGTCCTGTCGGGTTTCGCCACC
TCTGACTTGAGCGTCGATTTTTGTGATGCTCGTCAGGGGGGCGGAGCCTATGGAAAAACGCCAGCAACGC
GGCCTTTTTACGGTTCCTGGCCTTTTGCTGGCCTTTTGCTCACATGTTCTTTCCTGCGTTATCCCCTGAT
TCTGTGGATAACCGTATTACCGCCTTTGAGTGAGCTGATACCGCTCGCCGCAGCCGAACGACCGAGCGCA
GCGAGTCAGTGAGCGAGGAAGCGGAAGAGCGCCCAATACGCAAACCGCCTCTCCCCGCGCGTTGGCCGAT
TCATTAATGCAGCTGGCACGACAGGTTTCCCGACTGGAAAGCGGGCAGTGAGCGCAACGCAATTAATGTG
AGTTAGCTCACTCATTAGGCACCCCAGGCTTTACACTTTATGCTTCCGGCTCGTATGTTGTGTGGAATTG
TGAGCGGATAACAATTTCACACAGGAAACAGCTATGACCATGATTACGCCAAGCGCGCAATTAACCCTCA
CTAAAGGGAACAAAAGCTGGAGCTGCAAGC
