>Addgene plasmid #141619 | TFORF0467 | depositor partial sequence | sequence record 276994 | Insert
ACCGCCACCATGTCATCTGAGCCTCCCCCACCACCACAGCCCCCCACCCATCAAGCTTCAGTCGGGCTGC
TGGACACCCCTCGGAGCCGTGAGCGCTCACCATCCCCTCTGCGGGGCAACGTGGTCCCAAGCCCACTGCC
CACTCGCCGGACGAGGACCTTCTCGGCGACGGTGCGGGCTTCACAGGGCCCCGTCTACAAAGGAGTCTGC
AAATGCTTCTGCCGGTCCAAGGGCCATGGCTTCATTACTCCAGCTGATGGCGGCCCCGACATCTTCCTGC
ACATCTCTGATGTGGAAGGGGAGTATGTCCCAGTGGAAGGCGACGAGGTCACCTATAAAATGTGCTCCAT
CCCACCCAAGAATGAGAAGCTGCAGGCCGTGGAGGTCGTCATCACTCACCTGGCACCAGGCACCAAGCAT
GAGACCTGGTCTGGACATGTCATCAGCTCCTAGTAATGAACTAGTCCGTAACTTGAAAGTATTTCGATTT
CTTGGCTTTATATATCTTGTGGAAAGGACGACCTCATTTGCAACTGTTCGAAGCC
