>Addgene plasmid #141619 | TFORF0467 | depositor partial sequence | sequence record 276995 | Barcode
CCTCATTTGCAACTGTTCGAAGCC
